Addgene plasmid #132708: pRSET-mEosEM
Purpose: application in Correlative light-electron microscopy
Depositing lab: Pingyong Xu. Depositing organization: Institute of Biophysics, Chinese Academy of Sciences. Publication: mEosEM withstands osmium staining and Epon embedding for super-resolution CLEM. Fu Z, Peng D, Zhang M, Xue F, Zhang R, He W, Xu T, Xu P. Nat Methods. 2019 Oct 14. pii: 10.1038/s41592-019-0613-6. doi: 10.1038/s41592-019-0613-6. PubMed 31611693.
Backbone
  Vector backbone: pRSET
  Vector type: Bacterial Expression
Growth in bacteria
  Bacterial resistance: Ampicillin, 100 μg/mL
  Growth temperature: 37°C
  Growth strain: DH5alpha
  Copy number: Unknown
Gene/Insert
  Gene/Insert name: mEosEM
  Species: Synthetic
  Cloning method: Restriction Enzyme; 5′ cloning site unknown (unknown if destroyed); 3′ cloning site unknown (unknown if destroyed)
Terms and licenses: Academic/Nonprofit Terms; Industry Terms: Not Available to Industry
How to cite: pRSET-mEosEM was a gift from Pingyong Xu (Addgene plasmid # 132708 ; http://n2t.net/addgene:132708 ; RRID:Addgene_132708)
