[The description below was written by a language model from this plasmid's Addgene catalogue record and pLannotate feature annotations shown in this document.]
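Description:
pRSET-mEosEM is a 3,553-nt bacterial expression plasmid built on the pRSET backbone and carrying a synthetic fluorescent protein, mEosEM. It replicates in E. coli from a high-copy ColE1/pUC-type origin and is selected with ampicillin through the β-lactamase gene driven by its own AmpR promoter. An f1 bacteriophage origin is also present, which in principle allows single-stranded DNA production. Short annotated fragments of lacZα and lacI appear to be backbone remnants rather than functional genes, so the plasmid does not seem to encode its own lac repressor.

The expression cassette runs from a T7 promoter and the T7 gene 10 ribosome binding site to a T7 terminator, so transcription depends on a host that supplies T7 RNA polymerase. The open reading frame begins with the usual pRSET N-terminal leader. A short segment matched as a fragment of a composite His-containing tag probably corresponds to the 6xHis stretch. It is followed by the T7 gene 10 leader peptide, which promotes efficient translation, and the Xpress epitope with its enterokinase cleavage site. These are followed by the fluorescent protein coding region. The automated annotation labels that region as mEos4b, a monomeric, fixation-resistant green-to-red photoswitchable protein. This suggests mEosEM is closely related to the mEos family, but the record does not list the sequence differences. The restriction sites used for cloning are not recorded.

The stated purpose is correlative light-electron microscopy, and the associated publication title describes mEosEM as withstanding osmium staining and Epon embedding for super-resolution CLEM. Given its design, this plasmid is suited to producing tagged recombinant mEosEM in bacteria for purification and characterisation.
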