Features (pLannotate 1.2.2; 14 found; start..end, strand, type, name):
      1..19      +  promoter       T7 promoter: promoter for bacteriophage T7 RNA polymerase
     51..73      +  RBS            RBS: efficient ribosome binding site from bacteriophage T7 gene 10 (Olins and Rangwala, 1989)
     93..113     +  CDS            capTEV™ (fragment): composite tag for in vivo biotinylation, TEV protease cleavage, and 6xHis tagging
    114..146     +  CDS            T7 tag (gene 10 leader): leader peptide from bacteriophage T7 gene 10 promotes efficient translation in E. coli
    150..173     +  CDS            Xpress™ tag: Xpress™ epitope tag, including an enterokinase recognition and cleavage site
    189..872     +  CDS            mEos4b: fixation-resistant truly monomeric green-to-red photoswitchable fluorescent protein (Paez-Segala et al., 2015) derived from mEos2
    892..941     +  CDS            SET1 (fragment): solubility-enhancement tag derived from T7 phage gene 10B
    949..996     +  terminator     T7 terminator: transcription terminator for bacteriophage T7 RNA polymerase
   1022..1088    +  CDS            lacZα (fragment): LacZα fragment of β-galactosidase; lacZ fragment
   1093..1521    +  rep_origin     f1 ori (sequence partly withheld): f1 bacteriophage origin of replication; arrow indicates direction of (+) strand synthesis
   1574..1678    +  promoter       AmpR promoter: bla
   1679..2539    +  CDS            AmpR: β-lactamase; bla; confers resistance to ampicillin, carbenicillin, and related antibiotics
   2710..3298    +  rep_origin     ori: high-copy-number ColE1/pMB1/pBR322/pUC origin of replication
   3481..3534    +  CDS            lacI (fragment): lac repressor; lacI; The lac repressor binds to the lac operator to inhibit transcription in E. coli. This inhibition can be relieved by adding lactose or isopropyl-β-D-thiogalactopyranoside (IPTG).
>Addgene plasmid #132708 | pRSET-mEosEM | addgene full sequence | sequence record 258715 | Addgene NGS Result
TAATACGACTCACTATAGGGAGACCACAACGGTTTCCCTCTAGAAATAATTTTGTTTAACTTTAAGAAGG
AGATATACATATGCGGGGTTCTCATCATCATCATCATCATGGTATGGCTAGCATGACTGGTGGACAGCAA
ATGGGTCGGGATCTGTACGACGATGACGATAAGGATCGATGGGGATCCATGGTGAGTGCGATTAAGCCAG
ACATGAGGATCAAACTCCGTATGGAAGGCAACGTAAACGGGCACCACTTTGTGATCGACGGAGAAGGTAC
AGGCAAGCCTTATGAGGGAAAACAGACCATGGATCTTGAAGTCAAAGAGGGCGGACCTCTGCCTTTTGCC
TTTGATATCCTGACCACTGCATTCCATTACGGCAACAGGGTATTCGTGAAATATCCAGACAACATACAAG
ACTATTTTAAGCAGTCGTTTCCTAAGGGGTATTCGTGGGAACGAAGCATGACTTTCGAAGACGGGGGCAT
TTGCAATGCCAGAAACGACATAACAATGGAAGGGGACACTTTCTATAATAAAGTTCGATTTTATGGTACC
AACTTTCCCGCCAATGGTCCAGTTATGCAGAAGAAGACGCTGAAATGGGAGCCCTCCACTGAGAAAATGT
ATGTGCGTGATGGAGTGCTGACGGGTGATATTGAGATGGCTTTGTTGCTTGAAGGAGGTGCCCATTACCG
ATGTGACTTCAGAACTACTTACAAAGCTAAGGAGAAGGGTGTCAAGTTACCAGGCGCCCACTTTGTGGAC
CACGCCATTGAGATTTTAAGCCATGACAAAGATTACAACAAGGTTAAGCTGTATGAGCATGCTGTTGCTC
ATTCTGGATTGCCTGACAATGCCAGACGATAAGAATTCGAAGCTTGATCCGGCTGCTAACAAAGCCCGAA
AGGAAGCTGAGTTGGCTGCTGCCACCGCTGAGCAATAACTAGCATAACCCCTTGGGGCCTCTAAACGGGT
CTTGAGGGGTTTTTTGCTGAAAGGAGGAACTATATCCGGATCTGGCGTAATAGCGAAGAGGCCCGCACCG
ATCGCCCTTCCCAACAGTTGCGCAGCCTGAATGGCGAATGGG
[124 nt withheld, positions 1093-1216]
C
[91 nt withheld, positions 1218-1308]
A
[49 nt withheld, positions 1310-1358]
CCTTTGACGTTGGAGTCCACGTTCTTT
[37 nt withheld, positions 1386-1422]
ACCCTATCTCGGTCTATTCTTTTGATTTATAAGGGATTTTGCCGATTTCGGCCTATTGGTTAAAAAATGA
GCTGATTTAACAAAAATTTAACGCGAATTTTAACAAAATATTAACGCTTACAATTTAGGTGGCACTTTTC
GGGGAAATGTGCGCGGAACCCCTATTTGTTTATTTTTCTAAATACATTCAAATATGTATCCGCTCATGAG
ACAATAACCCTGATAAATGCTTCAATAATATTGAAAAAGGAAGAGTATGAGTATTCAACATTTCCGTGTC
GCCCTTATTCCCTTTTTTGCGGCATTTTGCCTTCCTGTTTTTGCTCACCCAGAAACGCTGGTGAAAGTAA
AAGATGCTGAAGATCAGTTGGGTGCACGAGTGGGTTACATCGAACTGGATCTCAACAGCGGTAAGATCCT
TGAGAGTTTTCGCCCCGAAGAACGTTTTCCAATGATGAGCACTTTTAAAGTTCTGCTATGTGGCGCGGTA
TTATCCCGTATTGACGCCGGGCAAGAGCAACTCGGTCGCCGCATACACTATTCTCAGAATGACTTGGTTG
AGTACTCACCAGTCACAGAAAAGCATCTTACGGATGGCATGACAGTAAGAGAATTATGCAGTGCTGCCAT
AACCATGAGTGATAACACTGCGGCCAACTTACTTCTGACAACGATCGGAGGACCGAAGGAGCTAACCGCT
TTTTTGCACAACATGGGGGATCATGTAACTCGCCTTGATCGTTGGGAACCGGAGCTGAATGAAGCCATAC
CAAACGACGAGCGTGACACCACGATGCCTGTAGCAATGGCAACAACGTTGCGCAAACTATTAACTGGCGA
ACTACTTACTCTAGCTTCCCGGCAACAATTAATAGACTGGATGGAGGCGGATAAAGTTGCAGGACCACTT
CTGCGCTCGGCCCTTCCGGCTGGCTGGTTTATTGCTGATAAATCTGGAGCCGGTGAGCGTGGGTCTCGCG
GTATCATTGCAGCACTGGGGCCAGATGGTAAGCCCTCCCGTATCGTAGTTATCTACACGACGGGGAGTCA
GGCAACTATGGATGAACGAAATAGACAGATCGCTGAGATAGGTGCCTCACTGATTAAGCATTGGTAACTG
TCAGACCAAGTTTACTCATATATACTTTAGATTGATTTAAAACTTCATTTTTAATTTAAAAGGATCTAGG
TGAAGATCCTTTTTGATAATCTCATGACCAAAATCCCTTAACGTGAGTTTTCGTTCCACTGAGCGTCAGA
CCCCGTAGAAAAGATCAAAGGATCTTCTTGAGATCCTTTTTTTCTGCGCGTAATCTGCTGCTTGCAAACA
AAAAAACCACCGCTACCAGCGGTGGTTTGTTTGCCGGATCAAGAGCTACCAACTCTTTTTCCGAAGGTAA
CTGGCTTCAGCAGAGCGCAGATACCAAATACTGTTCTTCTAGTGTAGCCGTAGTTAGGCCACCACTTCAA
GAACTCTGTAGCACCGCCTACATACCTCGCTCTGCTAATCCTGTTACCAGTGGCTGCTGCCAGTGGCGAT
AAGTCGTGTCTTACCGGGTTGGACTCAAGACGATAGTTACCGGATAAGGCGCAGCGGTCGGGCTGAACGG
GGGGTTCGTGCACACAGCCCAGCTTGGAGCGAACGACCTACACCGAACTGAGATACCTACAGCGTGAGCT
ATGAGAAAGCGCCACGCTTCCCGAAGGGAGAAAGGCGGACAGGTATCCGGTAAGCGGCAGGGTCGGAACA
GGAGAGCGCACGAGGGAGCTTCCAGGGGGAAACGCCTGGTATCTTTATAGTCCTGTCGGGTTTCGCCACC
TCTGACTTGAGCGTCGATTTTTGTGATGCTCGTCAGGGGGGCGGAGCCTATGGAAAAACGCCAGCAACGC
GGCCTTTTTACGGTTCCTGGCCTTTTGCTGGCCTTTTGCTCACATGTTCTTTCCTGCGTTATCCCCTGAT
TCTGTGGATAACCGTATTACCGCCTTTGAGTGAGCTGATACCGCTCGCCGCAGCCGAACGACCGAGCGCA
GCGAGTCAGTGAGCGAGGAAGCGGAAGAGCGCCCAATACGCAAACCGCCTCTCCCCGCGCGTTGGCCGAT
TCATTAATGCAGGATCTCGATCCCGCGAAAT
